Addgene plasmid #50924: pLKO.1-puro U6 sgRNA SOX17 -126
Purpose: U6 driven sgRNA targeting Sox17 -126 bp from TSS
Depositing lab: Rene Maehr & Scot Wolfe. Depositing organization: University of Massachusetts, Worcester. Publication: Cas9 effector-mediated regulation of transcription and differentiation in human pluripotent stem cells. Kearns NA, Genga RM, Enuameh MS, Garber M, Wolfe SA, Maehr R. Development. 2014 Jan;141(1):219-23. doi: 10.1242/dev.103341. PubMed 24346702.
Backbone
  Vector backbone: pLKO.1
  Backbone size w/o insert (bp): 7145
  Vector type: Mammalian Expression, Lentiviral, CRISPR
  Selectable markers: Puromycin
Growth in bacteria
  Bacterial resistance: Ampicillin, 100 μg/mL
  Growth temperature: 37°C
  Growth strain: NEB Stable
  Copy number: High Copy
Gene/Insert
  Gene/Insert name: Sox17 -126 sgRNA
  Species: H. sapiens (human)
  Insert size (bp): 7132
  Entrez Gene: SOX17 (a.k.a. VUR3)
  Promoter: U6
  Cloning method: Restriction Enzyme; 5′ cloning site BfuAI (destroyed during cloning); 3′ cloning site BfuAI (destroyed during cloning)
  Sequencing primers: 5′ CGTGACGTAGAAAGTAATAATTTC; 3′ CCTCGAGCCGCGGCCAAAG
Terms and licenses: Academic/Nonprofit Terms; Industry Terms: Not Available to Industry
Depositor comments: gRNA target sequence GGAGGGGCAAGGGGCGGGCG
How to cite: pLKO.1-puro U6 sgRNA SOX17 -126 was a gift from Rene Maehr & Scot Wolfe (Addgene plasmid # 50924 ; http://n2t.net/addgene:50924 ; RRID:Addgene_50924)
