[The description below was written by a language model from this plasmid's Addgene catalogue record and pLannotate feature annotations shown in this document.]
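Description:
pLKO.1-puro U6 sgRNA SOX17 -126 is a third-generation-style, self-inactivating HIV-1 lentiviral vector built on the pLKO.1 backbone and adapted for CRISPR guide RNA delivery to mammalian cells. In bacteria it is maintained as a high-copy plasmid through a ColE1/pUC-type origin with ampicillin resistance (β-lactamase). An f1 origin, an SV40 origin and poly(A) signal, and remnants of a lac/T7/T3 cloning region are also present in the backbone. The viral portion is transcribed from a chimeric RSV promoter fused to a truncated 5′ LTR. It contains the Ψ packaging signal with an adjoining gag fragment, the Rev response element for Rev-dependent nuclear export of the genomic RNA, a cPPT/CTS element, and a ΔU3 3′ LTR that inactivates the LTR promoter after integration.

The payload is a human U6 RNA polymerase III promoter driving a single guide RNA, made up of a spacer directed at the human SOX17 promoter region, 126 bp from the transcription start site, joined to the Streptococcus pyogenes Cas9 gRNA scaffold. The spacer was inserted between BfuAI sites that were destroyed in cloning. Downstream, a human PGK promoter expresses puromycin N-acetyltransferase so that transduced cells can be selected with puromycin. The plasmid carries no Cas9, so a Cas9 protein must be supplied separately. Given the promoter-proximal target and the associated publication on Cas9 effector-mediated transcriptional regulation in human pluripotent stem cells, the guide is intended to recruit a Cas9-effector fusion to modulate SOX17 expression. The listed insert size of 7132 bp matches the full plasmid length rather than the size of the sgRNA cassette.
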