Features (pLannotate 1.2.2; 26 found; start..end, strand, type, name):
    529..1128    +  CDS            PuroR: puromycin N-acetyltransferase; pac from Streptomyces alboniger; confers resistance to puromycin
   1171..1254    +  CDS            nef (fragment): NEF_HV1Z2 - Experimental evidence at protein level: Swiss-Prot protein existence level 1. Extracellular Nef protein targets CD4(+) T-lymphocytes for apoptosis by interacting with CXCR4 surface receptors. From Human immunodeficiency virus type 1 group M subtype D (isolate Z2/CDC-Z34) (HIV-1).
   1256..1489    +  LTR            3' LTR (ΔU3): self-inactivating 3' long terminal repeat (LTR) from HIV-1
   1561..1682    +  polyA_signal   SV40 poly(A) signal: SV40 polyadenylation signal
   1722..1857    +  rep_origin     SV40 ori: SV40 origin of replication
   1878..1896    -  promoter       T7 promoter: promoter for bacteriophage T7 RNA polymerase
   1904..2059    +  CDS            lacZα (fragment): LacZα fragment of β-galactosidase; lacZ fragment
   2064..2492    +  rep_origin     f1 ori (sequence partly withheld): f1 bacteriophage origin of replication; arrow indicates direction of (+) strand synthesis
   2545..2649    +  promoter       AmpR promoter: bla
   2650..3510    +  CDS            AmpR: β-lactamase; bla; confers resistance to ampicillin, carbenicillin, and related antibiotics
   3681..4269    +  rep_origin     ori: high-copy-number ColE1/pMB1/pBR322/pUC origin of replication
   4452..4544    +  CDS            lacI (fragment): lac repressor; lacI; The lac repressor binds to the lac operator to inhibit transcription in E. coli. This inhibition can be relieved by adding lactose or isopropyl-β-D-thiogalactopyranoside (IPTG).
   4557..4578    +  protein_bind   CAP binding site: CAP binding activates transcription in the presence of cAMP. E. coli catabolite activator protein
   4593..4623    +  promoter       lac promoter: promoter for the E. coli lac operon
   4631..4647    +  protein_bind   lac operator: The lac repressor binds to the lac operator to inhibit transcription in E. coli. This inhibition can be relieved by adding lactose or isopropyl-β-D-thiogalactopyranoside (IPTG). lac repressor encoded by lacI
   4692..4710    +  promoter       T3 promoter: promoter for bacteriophage T3 RNA polymerase
   4738..4964    +  promoter       RSV promoter: Rous sarcoma virus enhancer/promoter
   4965..5145    +  LTR            5' LTR (truncated): truncated 5' long terminal repeat (LTR) from HIV-1
   5192..5317    +  misc_feature   HIV-1 Ψ: packaging signal of human immunodeficiency virus type 1
   5301..5664    +  CDS            HIV-1 gag (fragment): gag protein from human immunodeficiency virus 1; gag
   5810..6043    +  misc_feature   RRE: The Rev response element (RRE) of HIV-1 allows for Rev-dependent mRNA export from the nucleus to the cytoplasm.
   6420..6520    +  CDS            Rev (fragment): human immunodeficiency virus 1 (HIV-1) Rev protein; rev; enhances nuclear export of unspliced and incompletely spliced viral mRNAs
   6570..6810    +  promoter       U6 promoter: RNA polymerase III promoter for human U6 snRNA
   6839..6914    +  misc_RNA       gRNA scaffold: guide RNA scaffold for the Streptococcus pyogenes CRISPR/Cas9 system
   6963..7080    +  misc_feature   cPPT/CTS: central polypurine tract and central termination sequence of HIV-1
   7129..507     +  promoter       hPGK promoter (across the origin): human phosphoglycerate kinase 1 promoter
>Addgene plasmid #50924 | pLKO.1-puro U6 sgRNA SOX17 -126 | depositor full sequence | sequence record 76530 | pLKO.1-puro U6 sgRNA SOX17 -126 sequence 7132 bps
TTGGGGTTGCGCCTTTTCCAAGGCAGCCCTGGGTTTGCGCAGGGACGCGGCTGCTCTGGGCGTGGTTCCG
GGAAACGCAGCGGCGCCGACCCTGGGTCTCGCACATTCTTCACGTCCGTTCGCAGCGTCACCCGGATCTT
CGCCGCTACCCTTGTGGGCCCCCCGGCGACGCTTCCTGCTCCGCCCCTAAGTCGGGAAGGTTCCTTGCGG
TTCGCGGCGTGCCGGACGTGACAAACGGAAGCCGCACGTCTCACTAGTACCCTCGCAGACGGACAGCGCC
AGGGAGCAATGGCAGCGCGCCGACCGCGATGGGCTGTGGCCAATAGCGGCTGCTCAGCAGGGCGCGCCGA
GAGCAGCGGCCGGGAAGGGGCGGTGCGGGAGGCGGGGTGTGGGGCGGTAGTGTGGGCCCTGTTCCTGCCC
GCGCGGTGTTCCGCATTCTGCAAGCCTCCGGAGCGCACGTCGGCAGTCGGCTCCCTCGTTGACCGAATCA
CCGACCTCTCTCCCCAGGGGGATCCACCGGAGCTTACCATGACCGAGTACAAGCCCACGGTGCGCCTCGC
CACCCGCGACGACGTCCCCAGGGCCGTACGCACCCTCGCCGCCGCGTTCGCCGACTACCCCGCCACGCGC
CACACCGTCGATCCGGACCGCCACATCGAGCGGGTCACCGAGCTGCAAGAACTCTTCCTCACGCGCGTCG
GGCTCGACATCGGCAAGGTGTGGGTCGCGGACGACGGCGCCGCGGTGGCGGTCTGGACCACGCCGGAGAG
CGTCGAAGCGGGGGCGGTGTTCGCCGAGATCGGCCCGCGCATGGCCGAGTTGAGCGGTTCCCGGCTGGCC
GCGCAGCAACAGATGGAAGGCCTCCTGGCGCCGCACCGGCCCAAGGAGCCCGCGTGGTTCCTGGCCACCG
TCGGCGTCTCGCCCGACCACCAGGGCAAGGGTCTGGGCAGCGCCGTCGTGCTCCCCGGAGTGGAGGCGGC
CGAGCGCGCCGGGGTGCCCGCCTTCCTGGAGACCTCCGCGCCCCGCAACCTCCCCTTCTACGAGCGGCTC
GGCTTCACCGTCACCGCCGACGTCGAGGTGCCCGAAGGACCGCGCACCTGGTGCATGACCCGCAAGCCCG
GTGCCTGACGCCCGCCCCACGACCCGCAGCGCCCGACCGAAAGGAGCGCACGACCCCATGCATCGGTACC
TTTAAGACCAATGACTTACAAGGCAGCTGTAGATCTTAGCCACTTTTTAAAAGAAAAGGGGGGACTGGAA
GGGCTAATTCACTCCCAACGAAGACAAGATCTGCTTTTTGCTTGTACTGGGTCTCTCTGGTTAGACCAGA
TCTGAGCCTGGGAGCTCTCTGGCTAACTAGGGAACCCACTGCTTAAGCCTCAATAAAGCTTGCCTTGAGT
GCTTCAAGTAGTGTGTGCCCGTCTGTTGTGTGACTCTGGTAACTAGAGATCCCTCAGACCCTTTTAGTCA
GTGTGGAAAATCTCTAGCAGTAGTAGTTCATGTCATCTTATTATTCAGTATTTATAACTTGCAAAGAAAT
GAATATCAGAGAGTGAGAGGAACTTGTTTATTGCAGCTTATAATGGTTACAAATAAAGCAATAGCATCAC
AAATTTCACAAATAAAGCATTTTTTTCACTGCATTCTAGTTGTGGTTTGTCCAAACTCATCAATGTATCT
TATCATGTCTGGCTCTAGCTATCCCGCCCCTAACTCCGCCCATCCCGCCCCTAACTCCGCCCAGTTCCGC
CCATTCTCCGCCCCATGGCTGACTAATTTTTTTTATTTATGCAGAGGCCGAGGCCGCCTCGGCCTCTGAG
CTATTCCAGAAGTAGTGAGGAGGCTTTTTTGGAGGCCTAGGGACGTACCCAATTCGCCCTATAGTGAGTC
GTATTACGCGCGCTCACTGGCCGTCGTTTTACAACGTCGTGACTGGGAAAACCCTGGCGTTACCCAACTT
AATCGCCTTGCAGCACATCCCCCTTTCGCCAGCTGGCGTAATAGCGAAGAGGCCCGCACCGATCGCCCTT
CCCAACAGTTGCGCAGCCTGAATGGCGAATGGG
[124 nt withheld, positions 2064-2187]
C
[91 nt withheld, positions 2189-2279]
A
[49 nt withheld, positions 2281-2329]
CCTTTGACGTTGGAGTCCACGTTCTTT
[37 nt withheld, positions 2357-2393]
ACCCTATCTCGGTCTATTCTTTTGATTTATAAGGGATTTTGCCGATTTCGGCCTATTGGTTAAAAAATGA
GCTGATTTAACAAAAATTTAACGCGAATTTTAACAAAATATTAACGCTTACAATTTAGGTGGCACTTTTC
GGGGAAATGTGCGCGGAACCCCTATTTGTTTATTTTTCTAAATACATTCAAATATGTATCCGCTCATGAG
ACAATAACCCTGATAAATGCTTCAATAATATTGAAAAAGGAAGAGTATGAGTATTCAACATTTCCGTGTC
GCCCTTATTCCCTTTTTTGCGGCATTTTGCCTTCCTGTTTTTGCTCACCCAGAAACGCTGGTGAAAGTAA
AAGATGCTGAAGATCAGTTGGGTGCACGAGTGGGTTACATCGAACTGGATCTCAACAGCGGTAAGATCCT
TGAGAGTTTTCGCCCCGAAGAACGTTTTCCAATGATGAGCACTTTTAAAGTTCTGCTATGTGGCGCGGTA
TTATCCCGTATTGACGCCGGGCAAGAGCAACTCGGTCGCCGCATACACTATTCTCAGAATGACTTGGTTG
AGTACTCACCAGTCACAGAAAAGCATCTTACGGATGGCATGACAGTAAGAGAATTATGCAGTGCTGCCAT
AACCATGAGTGATAACACTGCGGCCAACTTACTTCTGACAACGATCGGAGGACCGAAGGAGCTAACCGCT
TTTTTGCACAACATGGGGGATCATGTAACTCGCCTTGATCGTTGGGAACCGGAGCTGAATGAAGCCATAC
CAAACGACGAGCGTGACACCACGATGCCTGTAGCAATGGCAACAACGTTGCGCAAACTATTAACTGGCGA
ACTACTTACTCTAGCTTCCCGGCAACAATTAATAGACTGGATGGAGGCGGATAAAGTTGCAGGACCACTT
CTGCGCTCGGCCCTTCCGGCTGGCTGGTTTATTGCTGATAAATCTGGAGCCGGTGAGCGTGGGTCTCGCG
GTATCATTGCAGCACTGGGGCCAGATGGTAAGCCCTCCCGTATCGTAGTTATCTACACGACGGGGAGTCA
GGCAACTATGGATGAACGAAATAGACAGATCGCTGAGATAGGTGCCTCACTGATTAAGCATTGGTAACTG
TCAGACCAAGTTTACTCATATATACTTTAGATTGATTTAAAACTTCATTTTTAATTTAAAAGGATCTAGG
TGAAGATCCTTTTTGATAATCTCATGACCAAAATCCCTTAACGTGAGTTTTCGTTCCACTGAGCGTCAGA
CCCCGTAGAAAAGATCAAAGGATCTTCTTGAGATCCTTTTTTTCTGCGCGTAATCTGCTGCTTGCAAACA
AAAAAACCACCGCTACCAGCGGTGGTTTGTTTGCCGGATCAAGAGCTACCAACTCTTTTTCCGAAGGTAA
CTGGCTTCAGCAGAGCGCAGATACCAAATACTGTTCTTCTAGTGTAGCCGTAGTTAGGCCACCACTTCAA
GAACTCTGTAGCACCGCCTACATACCTCGCTCTGCTAATCCTGTTACCAGTGGCTGCTGCCAGTGGCGAT
AAGTCGTGTCTTACCGGGTTGGACTCAAGACGATAGTTACCGGATAAGGCGCAGCGGTCGGGCTGAACGG
GGGGTTCGTGCACACAGCCCAGCTTGGAGCGAACGACCTACACCGAACTGAGATACCTACAGCGTGAGCT
ATGAGAAAGCGCCACGCTTCCCGAAGGGAGAAAGGCGGACAGGTATCCGGTAAGCGGCAGGGTCGGAACA
GGAGAGCGCACGAGGGAGCTTCCAGGGGGAAACGCCTGGTATCTTTATAGTCCTGTCGGGTTTCGCCACC
TCTGACTTGAGCGTCGATTTTTGTGATGCTCGTCAGGGGGGCGGAGCCTATGGAAAAACGCCAGCAACGC
GGCCTTTTTACGGTTCCTGGCCTTTTGCTGGCCTTTTGCTCACATGTTCTTTCCTGCGTTATCCCCTGAT
TCTGTGGATAACCGTATTACCGCCTTTGAGTGAGCTGATACCGCTCGCCGCAGCCGAACGACCGAGCGCA
GCGAGTCAGTGAGCGAGGAAGCGGAAGAGCGCCCAATACGCAAACCGCCTCTCCCCGCGCGTTGGCCGAT
TCATTAATGCAGCTGGCACGACAGGTTTCCCGACTGGAAAGCGGGCAGTGAGCGCAACGCAATTAATGTG
AGTTAGCTCACTCATTAGGCACCCCAGGCTTTACACTTTATGCTTCCGGCTCGTATGTTGTGTGGAATTG
TGAGCGGATAACAATTTCACACAGGAAACAGCTATGACCATGATTACGCCAAGCGCGCAATTAACCCTCA
CTAAAGGGAACAAAAGCTGGAGCTGCAAGCTTAATGTAGTCTTATGCAATACTCTTGTAGTCTTGCAACA
TGGTAACGATGAGTTAGCAACATGCCTTACAAGGAGAGAAAAAGCACCGTGCATGCCGATTGGTGGAAGT
AAGGTGGTACGATCGTGCCTTATTAGGAAGGCAACAGACGGGTCTGACATGGATTGGACGAACCACTGAA
TTGCCGCATTGCAGAGATATTGTATTTAAGTGCCTAGCTCGATACATAAACGGGTCTCTCTGGTTAGACC
AGATCTGAGCCTGGGAGCTCTCTGGCTAACTAGGGAACCCACTGCTTAAGCCTCAATAAAGCTTGCCTTG
AGTGCTTCAAGTAGTGTGTGCCCGTCTGTTGTGTGACTCTGGTAACTAGAGATCCCTCAGACCCTTTTAG
TCAGTGTGGAAAATCTCTAGCAGTGGCGCCCGAACAGGGACTTGAAAGCGAAAGGGAAACCAGAGGAGCT
CTCTCGACGCAGGACTCGGCTTGCTGAAGCGCGCACGGCAAGAGGCGAGGGGCGGCGACTGGTGAGTACG
CCAAAAATTTTGACTAGCGGAGGCTAGAAGGAGAGAGATGGGTGCGAGAGCGTCAGTATTAAGCGGGGGA
GAATTAGATCGCGATGGGAAAAAATTCGGTTAAGGCCAGGGGGAAAGAAAAAATATAAATTAAAACATAT
AGTATGGGCAAGCAGGGAGCTAGAACGATTCGCAGTTAATCCTGGCCTGTTAGAAACATCAGAAGGCTGT
AGACAAATACTGGGACAGCTACAACCATCCCTTCAGACAGGATCAGAAGAACTTAGATCATTATATAATA
CAGTAGCAACCCTCTATTGTGTGCATCAAAGGATAGAGATAAAAGACACCAAGGAAGCTTTAGACAAGAT
AGAGGAAGAGCAAAACAAAAGTAAGACCACCGCACAGCAAGCGGCCGCTGATCTTCAGACCTGGAGGAGG
AGATATGAGGGACAATTGGAGAAGTGAATTATATAAATATAAAGTAGTAAAAATTGAACCATTAGGAGTA
GCACCCACCAAGGCAAAGAGAAGAGTGGTGCAGAGAGAAAAAAGAGCAGTGGGAATAGGAGCTTTGTTCC
TTGGGTTCTTGGGAGCAGCAGGAAGCACTATGGGCGCAGCGTCAATGACGCTGACGGTACAGGCCAGACA
ATTATTGTCTGGTATAGTGCAGCAGCAGAACAATTTGCTGAGGGCTATTGAGGCGCAACAGCATCTGTTG
CAACTCACAGTCTGGGGCATCAAGCAGCTCCAGGCAAGAATCCTGGCTGTGGAAAGATACCTAAAGGATC
AACAGCTCCTGGGGATTTGGGGTTGCTCTGGAAAACTCATTTGCACCACTGCTGTGCCTTGGAATGCTAG
TTGGAGTAATAAATCTCTGGAACAGATTTGGAATCACACGACCTGGATGGAGTGGGACAGAGAAATTAAC
AATTACACAAGCTTAATACACTCCTTAATTGAAGAATCGCAAAACCAGCAAGAAAAGAATGAACAAGAAT
TATTGGAATTAGATAAATGGGCAAGTTTGTGGAATTGGTTTAACATAACAAATTGGCTGTGGTATATAAA
ATTATTCATAATGATAGTAGGAGGCTTGGTAGGTTTAAGAATAGTTTTTGCTGTACTTTCTATAGTGAAT
AGAGTTAGGCAGGGATATTCACCATTATCGTTTCAGACCCACCTCCCAACCCCGAGGGGACCCGACAGGC
CCGAAGGAATAGAAGAAGAAGGTGGAGAGAGAGACAGAGACAGATCCATTCGATTAGTGAACGGATCTCG
ACGGTATCGATCACGAGACTAGCCTCGAGCGGCCGCCCCCTTCACCGAGGGCCTATTTCCCATGATTCCT
TCATATTTGCATATACGATACAAGGCTGTTAGAGAGATAATTGGAATTAATTTGACTGTAAACACAAAGA
TATTAGTACAAAATACGTGACGTAGAAAGTAATAATTTCTTGGGTAGTTTGCAGTTTTAAAATTATGTTT
TAAAATGGACTATCATATGCTTACCGTAACTTGAAAGTATTTCGATTTCTTGGCTTTATATATCTTGTGG
AAAGGACGAAACACCGGAGGGGCAAGGGGCGGGCGGTTTTAGAGCTAGAAATAGCAAGTTAAAATAAGGC
TAGTCCGTTATCAACTTGAAAAAGTGGCACCGAGTCGGTGCTTTTTTTGAATTCTCGACCTCGAGACAAA
TGGCAGTATTCATCCACAATTTTAAAAGAAAAGGGGGGATTGGGGGGTACAGTGCAGGGGAAAGAATAGT
AGACATAATAGCAACAGACATACAAACTAAAGAATTACAAAAACAAATTACAAAAATTCAAAATTTTCGG
GTTTATTACAGGGACAGCAGAGATCCACTTTGGCCGCGGCTCGAGGGGG
