>Addgene plasmid #50924 | pLKO.1-puro U6 sgRNA SOX17 -126 | addgene partial sequence | sequence record 78170 | hU6-F 5'-GAGGGCCTATTTCCCATGATT-3'
GGCTGTTAGAGAGATAATTGGAATTAATTTGACTGTAAACACAAAGATATTAGTACAAAATACGTGACGT
AGAAAGTAATAATTTCTTGGGTAGTTTGCAGTTTTAAAATTATGTTTTAAAATGGACTATCATATGCTTA
CCGTAACTTGAAAGTATTTCGATTTCTTGGCTTTATATATCTTGTGGAAAGGACGAAACACCGGAGGGGC
AAGGGGCGGGCGGTTTTAGAGCTAGAAATAGCAAGTTAAAATAAGGCTAGTCCGTTATCAACTTGAAAAA
GTGGCACCGAGTCGGTGCTTTTTTTGAATTCTCGACCTCGAGACAAATGGCAGTATTCATCCACAATTTT
AAAAGAAAAGGGGGGATTGGGGGGTACAGTGCAGGGGAAAGAATAGTAGACATAATAGCAACAGACATAC
AAACTAAAGAATTACAAAAACAAATTACAAAAATTCAAAATTTTCGGGTTTATTACAGGGACAGCAGAGA
TCCACTTTGGCCGCGGCTCGAGGGGGTTGGGGTTGCGCCTTTTCCAAGGCAGCCCTGGGTTTGCGCAGGG
ACGCGGCTGCTCTGGGCGTGGTTCCGGGAAACGCAGCGGCGCCGACCCTGGGTCTCGCACATTCTTCACG
TCCGTTCGCAGCGTCACCCGGATCTTCGCCGCTACCCTTGTGGGCCCCCCGGCGACGCTTCCTGCTCCGC
CCCTAAGTCGGGAAGGTTCCTTGCGGTTCGCGGCGTGCCGGACGTGACAAACGGAAGCCGCACGTCTCAC
TAGTACCCTCGCAGACGGACAGCGCCAGGGAGCAATGGCAGCGCGCCGACCGCGATGGGCTGTGGCCAAT
AGCGGCTGCTCAGCA
